Addgene plasmid #103604: LSB-hsa-miR-5196-3p
Purpose: Used to sense miRNA activity using fluorescence based tools. hsa-miR-5196-3p target in 3' UTR of of mKate. miRNA activity can be measured by the repression of mKate2 relative to EBFP2 fluorescent proteins . Plasmid is inherently unstable; please see Depositor Comments
Depositing lab: Ron Weiss. Depositing organization: Massachusetts Institute of Technology. Publication: A mixed antagonistic/synergistic miRNA repression model enables accurate predictions of multi-input miRNA sensor activity. Gam JJ, Babb J, Weiss R. Nat Commun. 2018 Jun 22;9(1):2430. doi: 10.1038/s41467-018-04575-0. PubMed 29934631.
Backbone
  Vector backbone: Low Sensor Backbone (LSB)
  Vector type: Mammalian Expression, Synthetic Biology
Growth in bacteria
  Bacterial resistance: Ampicillin and Kanamycin, 100 & 50 μg/mL
  Growth temperature: 30°C
  Growth strain: NEB Stable
  Copy number: High Copy
Gene/Insert
  Gene/Insert name: hsa-miR-5196-3p target
  Species: H. sapiens (human)
  Entrez Gene: MIR5196 (a.k.a. mir-5196)
  Promoter: EF-1a
  Cloning method: Gibson Cloning
Terms and licenses: Academic/Nonprofit Terms; Industry Terms: Not Available to Industry
Depositor comments: Please note that this plasmid is inherently unstable due to a repeating poly A element. We recommend performing a diagnostic digest on multiple colonies upon receipt. The depositors would like to note the presence of several discrepancies between the depositor sequence and physical plasmid sequence. In particular, the sequences upstream and downstream of the puromycin coding region have 10 bp insertions which do not affect the ability to perform puromycin selection. The sequences for those regions within the physical plasmids are as follows: Upstream of Puro: GAATTCGACCGCCTGTCTCAAGGTGCCACC; Downstream of Puro: GCTTTGAGACTACGCGTGAATTCACTCCTC. Please contact if you are interested in this plasmid prior to placing an order.
How to cite: LSB-hsa-miR-5196-3p was a gift from Ron Weiss (Addgene plasmid # 103604 ; http://n2t.net/addgene:103604 ; RRID:Addgene_103604)
