[The description below was written by a language model from this plasmid's Addgene catalogue record and pLannotate feature annotations shown in this document.]
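Description:
LSB-hsa-miR-5196-3p is a mammalian expression and synthetic biology plasmid of about 11 kb, built on the Low Sensor Backbone (LSB), that reports the activity of the human microRNA hsa-miR-5196-3p by two-colour fluorescence. It replicates in E. coli from a high-copy ColE1/pUC-type origin and carries both a β-lactamase gene and an aph(3')-Ia kanamycin resistance gene, matching the dual ampicillin and kanamycin selection listed in the record.

The payload consists of two parallel transcription units of the same design. Each has a human EF-1α core promoter with its intron A, a fluorescent protein coding sequence flanked by Gateway attB recombination scars (attB4, attB1, attB2), and a rabbit β-globin polyadenylation region. One unit encodes the red protein mKate2 and, according to the catalogue entry, carries the hsa-miR-5196-3p target in its 3' UTR. The target site itself is not annotated in the feature table, though an unannotated gap lies between attB2 and the β-globin sequence. The second unit encodes EBFP2 without a target and serves as an internal reference for delivery and expression. When the miRNA is active in transfected cells, the mKate2 transcript is repressed, so the drop in red relative to blue fluorescence measures miRNA activity.

A puromycin N-acetyltransferase gene with a third β-globin poly(A) signal allows puromycin selection in mammalian cells, although no promoter for it is annotated. The depositor notes that the repeated poly(A) element makes the plasmid inherently unstable. The depositor also reports small insertions flanking the puromycin coding region in the physical plasmid relative to the deposited sequence, which are said not to affect selection.
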