Features (pLannotate 1.2.2; 28 found; start..end, strand, type, name):
     87..675     -  rep_origin     ori: high-copy-number ColE1/pMB1/pBR322/pUC origin of replication
    846..1706    -  CDS            AmpR: β-lactamase; bla; confers resistance to ampicillin, carbenicillin, and related antibiotics
   1707..1778    -  promoter       AmpR promoter: bla
   1857..2456    +  CDS            PuroR: puromycin N-acetyltransferase; pac from Streptomyces alboniger; confers resistance to puromycin
   2461..2541    +  CDS            HBB (fragment): HBB_PONPY - Experimental evidence at transcript level: Swiss-Prot protein existence level 2. Involved in oxygen transport from the lung to the various peripheral tissues. From Pongo pygmaeus (Bornean orangutan).
   2612..2667    +  polyA_signal   β-globin poly(A) signal: rabbit β-globin polyadenylation signal (Gil and Proudfoot, 1987)
   3646..3666    +  protein_bind   attB4: mutant version of attB; core recombination site for the Gateway® BP reaction BP Clonase™
   3734..3945    +  promoter       EF-1α core promoter: core promoter for human elongation factor EF-1α
   3946..4884    +  intron         EF-1α intron A: intron upstream of the start codon of human EF-1α
   4911..4931    +  protein_bind   attB1: mutant version of attB; core recombination site for the Gateway® BP reaction BP Clonase™
   4951..5646    +  CDS            mKate2: mKate2 is a basic (constitutively fluorescent) red fluorescent protein published in 2009, derived from Entacmaea quadricolor. It is reported to be a rapidly-maturing monomer with moderate acid sensitivity.
   5666..5690    -  protein_bind   attB2: mutant version of attB; recombination site for the Gateway® BP reaction BP Clonase™
   5830..5904    +  CDS            HBB (fragment): HBB_PONPY - Experimental evidence at transcript level: Swiss-Prot protein existence level 2. Involved in oxygen transport from the lung to the various peripheral tissues. From Pongo pygmaeus (Bornean orangutan).
   5975..6030    +  polyA_signal   β-globin poly(A) signal: rabbit β-globin polyadenylation signal (Gil and Proudfoot, 1987)
   6414..6439    +  misc_feature   SA: splice acceptor site
   7111..7131    +  protein_bind   attB4: mutant version of attB; core recombination site for the Gateway® BP reaction BP Clonase™
   7199..7410    +  promoter       EF-1α core promoter: core promoter for human elongation factor EF-1α
   7411..8349    +  intron         EF-1α intron A: intron upstream of the start codon of human EF-1α
   8376..8396    +  protein_bind   attB1: mutant version of attB; core recombination site for the Gateway® BP reaction BP Clonase™
   8407..9123    +  CDS            EBFP2: EBFP2 is a basic (constitutively fluorescent) blue fluorescent protein published in 2007, derived from Aequorea victoria. It is reported to be a rapidly-maturing monomer with moderate acid sensitivity.
   9131..9155    -  protein_bind   attB2: mutant version of attB; recombination site for the Gateway® BP reaction BP Clonase™
   9159..9239    +  CDS            HBB (fragment): HBB_PONPY - Experimental evidence at transcript level: Swiss-Prot protein existence level 2. Involved in oxygen transport from the lung to the various peripheral tissues. From Pongo pygmaeus (Bornean orangutan).
   9310..9365    +  polyA_signal   β-globin poly(A) signal: rabbit β-globin polyadenylation signal (Gil and Proudfoot, 1987)
   9748..9770    -  protein_bind   lac operator (fragment): The lac repressor binds to the lac operator to inhibit transcription in E. coli. This inhibition can be relieved by adding lactose or isopropyl-β-D-thiogalactopyranoside (IPTG). lac repressor encoded by lacI
   9774..9804    -  promoter       lac promoter: promoter for the E. coli lac operon
   9819..9840    -  protein_bind   CAP binding site: CAP binding activates transcription in the presence of cAMP. E. coli catabolite activator protein
   9853..9892    -  CDS            lacI (fragment): lac repressor; lacI; The lac repressor binds to the lac operator to inhibit transcription in E. coli. This inhibition can be relieved by adding lactose or isopropyl-β-D-thiogalactopyranoside (IPTG).
  10065..10874   +  CDS            KanR: aminoglycoside phosphotransferase; aph(3')-Ia; confers resistance to kanamycin in bacteria or G418 (Geneticin®) in eukaryotes
>Addgene plasmid #103604 | LSB-hsa-miR-5196-3p | depositor full sequence | sequence record 196256 | Full Sequence
AATTGAGGGGATAACGCAGGAAAGAACATGTGAGCAAAAGGCCAGCAAAAGGCCAGGAACCGTAAAAAGG
CCGCGTTGCTGGCGTTTTTCCATAGGCTCCGCCCCCCTGACGAGCATCACAAAAATCGACGCTCAAGTCA
GAGGTGGCGAAACCCGACAGGACTATAAAGATACCAGGCGTTTCCCCCTGGAAGCTCCCTCGTGCGCTCT
CCTGTTCCGACCCTGCCGCTTACCGGATACCTGTCCGCCTTTCTCCCTTCGGGAAGCGTGGCGCTTTCTC
ATAGCTCACGCTGTAGGTATCTCAGTTCGGTGTAGGTCGTTCGCTCCAAGCTGGGCTGTGTGCACGAACC
CCCCGTTCAGCCCGACCGCTGCGCCTTATCCGGTAACTATCGTCTTGAGTCCAACCCGGTAAGACACGAC
TTATCGCCACTGGCAGCAGCCACTGGTAACAGGATTAGCAGAGCGAGGTATGTAGGCGGTGCTACAGAGT
TCTTGAAGTGGTGGCCTAACTACGGCTACACTAGAAGAACAGTATTTGGTATCTGCGCTCTGCTGAAGCC
AGTTACCTTCGGAAAAAGAGTTGGTAGCTCTTGATCCGGCAAACAAACCACCGCTGGTAGCGGTGGTTTT
TTTGTTTGCAAGCAGCAGATTACGCGCAGAAAAAAAGGATCTCAAGAAGATCCTTTGATCTTTTCTACGG
GGTCTGACGCTCAGTGGAACGAAAACTCACGTTAAGGGATTTTGGTCATGAGATTATCAAAAAGGATCTT
CACCTAGATCCTTTTAAATTAAAAATGAAGTTTTAAATCAATCTAAAGTATATATGAGTAAACTTGGTCT
GACAGTTACCAATGCTTAATCAGTGAGGCACCTATCTCAGCGATCTGTCTATTTCGTTCATCCATAGTTG
CCTGACTCCCCGTCGTGTAGATAACTACGATACGGGAGGGCTTACCATCTGGCCCCAGTGCTGCAATGAT
ACCGCGAGAACCACGCTCACCGGCTCCAGATTTATCAGCAATAAACCAGCCAGCCGGAAGGGCCGAGCGC
AGAAGTGGTCCTGCAACTTTATCCGCCTCCATCCAGTCTATTAATTGTTGCCGGGAAGCTAGAGTAAGTA
GTTCGCCAGTTAATAGTTTGCGCAACGTTGTTGCCATTGCTACAGGCATCGTGGTGTCACGCTCGTCGTT
TGGTATGGCTTCATTCAGCTCCGGTTCCCAACGATCAAGGCGAGTTACATGATCCCCCATGTTGTGCAAA
AAAGCGGTTAGCTCCTTCGGTCCTCCGATCGTTGTCAGAAGTAAGTTGGCCGCAGTGTTATCACTCATGG
TTATGGCAGCACTGCATAATTCTCTTACTGTCATGCCATCCGTAAGATGCTTTTCTGTGACTGGTGAGTA
CTCAACCAAGTCATTCTGAGAATAGTGTATGCGGCGACCGAGTTGCTCTTGCCCGGCGTCAATACGGGAT
AATACCGCGCCACATAGCAGAACTTTAAAAGTGCTCATCATTGGAAAACGTTCTTCGGGGCGAAAACTCT
CAAGGATCTTACCGCTGTTGAGATCCAGTTCGATGTAACCCACTCGTGCACCCAACTGATCTTCAGCATC
TTTTACTTTCACCAGCGTTTCTGGGTGAGCAAAAACAGGAAGGCAAAATGCCGCAAAAAAGGGAATAAGG
GCGACACGGAAATGTTGAATACTCATACTCTTCCTTTTTCAATATTATTGAAGCATTTATCAGGGTTATT
GTCTCATGAGCGGATACATATTTGAATGTAGCTCCGAATTTCTCGAGGGCTTGTCGACGACGGCGGTCTC
CGTCGTCAGGATCATGAATTCGACCCGCCTGCCACCATGACCGAGTACAAGCCCACGGTGCGCCTCGCCA
CCCGCGACGACGTCCCCCGGGCCGTACGCACCCTCGCCGCCGCGTTCGCCGACTACCCCGCCACGCGCCA
CACCGTCGACCCGGACCGCCACATCGAGCGGGTCACCGAGCTGCAAGAACTCTTCCTCACGCGCGTCGGG
CTCGACATCGGCAAGGTGTGGGTCGCGGACGACGGCGCCGCGGTGGCGGTCTGGACCACGCCGGAGAGCG
TCGAAGCGGGGGCGGTGTTCGCCGAGATCGGCCCGCGCATGGCCGAGTTGAGCGGTTCCCGGCTGGCCGC
GCAGCAACAGATGGAAGGCCTCCTGGCGCCGCACCGGCCCAAGGAGCCCGCGTGGTTCCTGGCCACCGTC
GGCGTCTCGCCCGACCACCAGGGCAAGGGTCTGGGCAGCGCCGTCGTGCTCCCCGGAGTGGAGGCGGCCG
AGCGCGCCGGGGTGCCCGCCTTCCTGGAGACATCCGCGCCCCGCAACCTCCCCTTCTACGAGCGGCTCGG
CTTCACCGTCACCGCCGACGTCGAGGTGCCCGAAGGACCGCGCACCTGGTGCATGACCCGCAAGCCCGGT
GCCTGATACGCGTGAATTCACTCCTCAGGTGCAGGCTGCCTATCAGAAGGTGGTGGCTGGTGTGGCCAAT
GCCCTGGCTCACAAATACCACTGAGATCTTTTTCCCTCTGCCAAAAATTATGGGGACATCATGAAGCCCC
TTGAGCATCTGACTTCTGGCTAATAAAGGAAATTTATTTTCATTGCAATAGTGTGTTGGAATTTTTTGTG
TCTCTCACTCGGAAGGACATATGGGAGGGCAAATCATTTAAAACATCAGAATGAGTATTTGGTTTAGAGT
TTGGCAACATATGCCCATATGCTGGCTGCCATGAACAAAGGTTGGCTATAAAGAGGTCATCAGTATATGA
AACAGCCCCCTGCTGTCCATTCCTTATTCCATAGAAAAGCCTTGACTTGAGGTTAGATTTTTTTTATATT
TTGTTTTGTGTTATTTTTTTCTTTAACATCCCTAAAATTTTCCTTACATGTTTTACTAGCCAGATTTTTC
CTCCTCTCCTGACTACTCCCAGTCATAGCTGTCCCTCTTCTCTTATGGAGATCCCTCGACCTGCAGCCCA
AGCTTGAATTCTCTAGAATTACCCTGTTATCCCTATGCTTGGTTTACCGAGCTCTTATTGGTTTTCAAAC
TTCATTGACTGTGCCCAACGCGCCTGGGAGCTCACGGGGACAGCCCCCCCCCAAAGCCCCCAGGGATGTA
ATTACGTCCCTCCCCCGCTAGGGGGCAGCAGCGAGCCGCCCGGGGCTCCGCTCCGGTCCGGCGCTCCCCC
CGCATCCCCGAGCCGGCAGCGTGCGGGGACAGCCCGGGCACGGGGAAGGTGGCACGGGATCGCTTTCCTC
TGAACGCTTCTCGCTGCTCTTTGAGCCTGCAGACACCTGGGGGGATACGGGGAAAAAGCTAGGCTGAAAG
ACCGGTTCTTAGAATGACACGCGCCTGGGAGCTCACGGGGACAGCCCCCCCCCAAAGCCCCCAGGGATGT
AATTACGTCCCTCCCCCGCTAGGGGGCAGCAGCGAGCCGCCCGGGGCTCCGCTCCGGTCCGGCGCTCCCC
CCGCATCCCCGAGCCGGCAGCGTGCGGGGACAGCCCGGGCACGGGGAAGGTGGCACGGGATCGCTTTCCT
CTGAACGCTTCTCGCTGCTCTTTGAGCCTGCAGACACCTGGGGGGATACGGGGAAAAAGCTAACTTCTGA
GACGACAACTTTGTATAGAAAAGTTGGCTCCGAATTCGCCCTTGACAGCAGAGATCCAGTTTGGTTAATT
AATTGGCTCCGGTGCCCGTCAGTGGGCAGAGCGCACATCGCCCACAGTCCCCGAGAAGTTGTGGGGAGGG
GTCGGCAATTGAACCGGTGCCTAGAGAAGGTGGCGCGGGGTAAACTGGGAAAGTGATGTCGTGTACTGGC
TCCGCCTTTTTCCCGAGGGTGGGGGAGAACCGTATATAAGTGCAGTAGTCGCCGTGAACGTTCTTTTTCG
CAACGGGTTTGCCGCCAGAACACAGGTAAGTGCCGTGTGTGGTTCCCGCGGGCCTGGCCTCTTTACGGGT
TATGGCCCTTGCGTGCCTTGAATTACTTCCACCTGGCTGCAGTACGTGATTCTTGATCCCGAGCTTCGGG
TTGGAAGTGGGTGGGAGAGTTCGAGGCCTTGCGCTTAAGGAGCCCCTTCGCCTCGTGCTTGAGTTGAGGC
CTGGCCTGGGCGCTGGGGCCGCCGCGTGCGAATCTGGTGGCACCTTCGCGCCTGTCTCGCTGCTTTCGAT
AAGTCTCTAGCCATTTAAAATTTTTGATGACCTGCTGCGACGCTTTTTTTCTGGCAAGATAGTCTTGTAA
ATGCGGGCCAAGATCTGCACACTGGTATTTCGGTTTTTGGGGCCGCGGGCGGCGACGGGGCCCGTGCGTC
CCAGCGCACATGTTCGGCGAGGCGGGGCCTGCGAGCGCGGCCACCGAGAATCGGACGGGGGTAGTCTCAA
GCTGGCCGGCCTGCTCTGGTGCCTGGCCTCGCGCCGCCGTGTATCGCCCCGCCCTGGGCGGCAAGGCTGG
CCCGGTCGGCACCAGTTGCGTGAGCGGAAAGATGGCCGCTTCCCGGCCCTGCTGCAGGGAGCTCAAAATG
GAGGACGCGGCGCTCGGGAGAGCGGGCGGGTGAGTCACCCACACAAAGGAAAAGGGCCTTTCCGTCCTCA
GCCGTCGCTTCATGTGACTCCACGGAGTACCGGGCGCCGTCCAGGCACCTCGATTAGTTCTCGAGCTTTT
GGAGTACGTCGTCTTTAGGTTGGGGGGAGGGGTTTTATGCGATGGAGTTTCCCCACACTGAGTGGGTGGA
GACTGAAGTTAGGCCAGCTTGGCACTTGATGTAATTCTCCTTGGAATTTGCCCTTTTTGAGTTTGGATCT
TGGTTCATTCTCAAGCCTCAGACAGTGGTTCAAAGTTTTTTTCTTCCATTTCAGGTGTCGTGAGAAGGGC
GAATTCGACCCAAGTTTGTACAAAAAAGCAGGCTGGATCCAGGTGCCACCATGGTGAGCGAGCTGATTAA
GGAGAACATGCACATGAAGCTGTACATGGAGGGCACCGTGAACAACCACCACTTCAAGTGCACATCCGAG
GGCGAAGGCAAGCCCTACGAGGGCACCCAGACCATGAGAATCAAGGCGGTCGAGGGCGGCCCTCTCCCCT
TCGCCTTCGACATCCTGGCTACCAGCTTCATGTACGGCAGCAAAACCTTCATCAACCACACCCAGGGCAT
CCCCGACTTCTTTAAGCAGTCCTTCCCCGAGGGCTTCACATGGGAGAGAGTCACCACATACGAAGATGGG
GGCGTGCTGACCGCTACCCAGGACACCAGCCTCCAGGACGGCTGCCTCATCTACAACGTCAAGATCAGAG
GGGTGAACTTCCCATCCAACGGCCCTGTGATGCAGAAGAAAACACTCGGCTGGGAGGCCTCCACCGAGAC
ACTGTACCCCGCTGACGGCGGCCTGGAAGGCAGAGCCGACATGGCCCTGAAGCTCGTGGGCGGGGGCCAC
CTGATCTGCAACCTTAAGACCACATACAGATCCAAGAAACCCGCTAAGAACCTCAAGATGCCCGGCGTCT
ACTATGTGGACAGGAGACTGGAAAGAATCAAGGAGGCCGACAAAGAGACATACGTCGAGCAGCACGAGGT
GGCTGTGGCCAGATACTGCGACCTCCCTAGCAAACTGGGGCACAAACTTAATTGAGAATTCTACCACCCA
GCTTTCTTGTACAAAGTGGTACGTCTCAAGACCAGAGGTCTCTGCTTTTGTCCTACTGGGAGGGAGACGA
GGATGACTGGGAGGGAGACGAGGATGACTGGGAGGGAGACGAGGATGACTGGGAGGGAGACGAGGATGAC
AACCAGAAGAGACCTGTGCTTCACTCCTCAGGTGCAGGCTGCCTATCAGAAGGTGGTGGCTGGTGTGGCC
AATGCCCTGGCTCACAAATACCACTGAGATCTTTTTCCCTCTGCCAAAAATTATGGGGACATCATGAAGC
CCCTTGAGCATCTGACTTCTGGCTAATAAAGGAAATTTATTTTCATTGCAATAGTGTGTTGGAATTTTTT
GTGTCTCTCACTCGGAAGGACATATGGGAGGGCAAATCATTTAAAACATCAGAATGAGTATTTGGTTTAG
AGTTTGGCAACATATGCCCATATGCTGGCTGCCATGAACAAAGGTTGGCTATAAAGAGGTCATCAGTATA
TGAAACAGCCCCCTGCTGTCCATTCCTTATTCCATAGAAAAGCCTTGACTTGAGGTTAGATTTTTTTTAT
ATTTTGTTTTGTGTTATTTTTTTCTTTAACATCCCTAAAATTTTCCTTACATGTTTTACTAGCCAGATTT
TTCCTCCTCTCCTGACTACTCCCAGTCATAGCTGTCCCTCTTCTCTTATGGAGATCCCGAGCGGTGCGTT
TTTATGCTTGTAGTATTGTATAATGTTTTTAAGATCCAAGCTTCTGACCTCTTCTCTTCCTCCCACAGGG
CCTCGAGACAATTGCATCGATGGTACCAGTGAAAGTCTGCAATGAATTCGAGTTGGCGCGCCTGTCATTC
TAAATCTCTCTTTCAGCCTAAAGCTTTTTCCCCGTATCCCCCCAGGTGTCTGCAGGCTCAAAGAGCAGCG
AGAAGCGTTCAGAGGAAAGCGATCCCGTGCCACCTTCCCCGTGCCCGGGCTGTCCCCGCACGCTGCCGGC
TCGGGGATGCGGGGGGAGCGCCGGACCGGAGCGGAGCCCCGGGCGGCTCGCTGCTGCCCCCTAGCGGGGG
AGGGACGTAATTACATCCCTGGGGGCTTTGGGAGGGGGCTGTCCCCGTGAGCTCCCAGGCGCGCCTGTCA
TTCTAAATCTCTCTTTCAGCCTAAAGCTTTTTCCCCGTATCCCCCCAGGTGTCTGCAGGCTCAAAGAGCA
GCGAGAAGCGTTCAGAGGAAAGCGATCCCGTGCCACCTTCCCCGTGCCCGGGCTGTCCCCGCACGCTGCC
GGCTCGGGGATGCGGGGGGAGCGCCGGACCGGAGCGGAGCCCCGGGCGGCTCGCTGCTGCCCCCTAGCGG
GGGAGGGACGTAATTACATCCCTGGGGGCTTTGGGGGGGGGCTGTCCCCGTGAGCTCCCAGGCGCGCCAA
CTCGGTACCGTATCGATGTCGACGTTAACGCTAGTGATATCAACTTTGTATAGAAAAGTTGGCTCCGAAT
TCGCCCTTGACAGCAGAGATCCAGTTTGGTTAATTAATTGGCTCCGGTGCCCGTCAGTGGGCAGAGCGCA
CATCGCCCACAGTCCCCGAGAAGTTGTGGGGAGGGGTCGGCAATTGAACCGGTGCCTAGAGAAGGTGGCG
CGGGGTAAACTGGGAAAGTGATGTCGTGTACTGGCTCCGCCTTTTTCCCGAGGGTGGGGGAGAACCGTAT
ATAAGTGCAGTAGTCGCCGTGAACGTTCTTTTTCGCAACGGGTTTGCCGCCAGAACACAGGTAAGTGCCG
TGTGTGGTTCCCGCGGGCCTGGCCTCTTTACGGGTTATGGCCCTTGCGTGCCTTGAATTACTTCCACCTG
GCTGCAGTACGTGATTCTTGATCCCGAGCTTCGGGTTGGAAGTGGGTGGGAGAGTTCGAGGCCTTGCGCT
TAAGGAGCCCCTTCGCCTCGTGCTTGAGTTGAGGCCTGGCCTGGGCGCTGGGGCCGCCGCGTGCGAATCT
GGTGGCACCTTCGCGCCTGTCTCGCTGCTTTCGATAAGTCTCTAGCCATTTAAAATTTTTGATGACCTGC
TGCGACGCTTTTTTTCTGGCAAGATAGTCTTGTAAATGCGGGCCAAGATCTGCACACTGGTATTTCGGTT
TTTGGGGCCGCGGGCGGCGACGGGGCCCGTGCGTCCCAGCGCACATGTTCGGCGAGGCGGGGCCTGCGAG
CGCGGCCACCGAGAATCGGACGGGGGTAGTCTCAAGCTGGCCGGCCTGCTCTGGTGCCTGGCCTCGCGCC
GCCGTGTATCGCCCCGCCCTGGGCGGCAAGGCTGGCCCGGTCGGCACCAGTTGCGTGAGCGGAAAGATGG
CCGCTTCCCGGCCCTGCTGCAGGGAGCTCAAAATGGAGGACGCGGCGCTCGGGAGAGCGGGCGGGTGAGT
CACCCACACAAAGGAAAAGGGCCTTTCCGTCCTCAGCCGTCGCTTCATGTGACTCCACGGAGTACCGGGC
GCCGTCCAGGCACCTCGATTAGTTCTCGAGCTTTTGGAGTACGTCGTCTTTAGGTTGGGGGGAGGGGTTT
TATGCGATGGAGTTTCCCCACACTGAGTGGGTGGAGACTGAAGTTAGGCCAGCTTGGCACTTGATGTAAT
TCTCCTTGGAATTTGCCCTTTTTGAGTTTGGATCTTGGTTCATTCTCAAGCCTCAGACAGTGGTTCAAAG
TTTTTTTCTTCCATTTCAGGTGTCGTGAGAAGGGCGAATTCGACCCAAGTTTGTACAAAAAAGCAGGCTC
GCCACCATGGTGAGCAAGGGCGAGGAGCTGTTCACCGGGGTGGTGCCCATCCTGGTCGAGCTGGACGGCG
ACGTAAACGGCCACAAGTTCAGCGTGAGGGGCGAGGGCGAGGGCGATGCCACCAACGGCAAGCTGACCCT
GAAGTTCATCTGCACCACCGGCAAGCTGCCCGTGCCCTGGCCCACCCTCGTGACCACCCTGAGCCACGGC
GTGCAGTGCTTCGCCCGCTACCCCGACCACATGAAGCAGCACGACTTCTTCAAGTCCGCCATGCCCGAAG
GCTACGTCCAGGAGCGCACCATCTTCTTCAAGGACGACGGCACCTACAAGACCCGCGCCGAGGTGAAGTT
CGAGGGCGACACCCTAGTGAACCGCATCGAGCTGAAGGGCGTCGACTTCAAGGAGGACGGCAACATCCTG
GGGCACAAGCTGGAGTACAACTTCAACAGCCACAACATCTATATCATGGCCGTCAAGCAGAAGAACGGCA
TCAAGGTGAACTTCAAGATCCGCCACAACGTGGAGGACGGCAGCGTGCAGCTCGCCGACCACTACCAGCA
GAACACCCCCATCGGCGACGGCCCCGTGCTGCTGCCCGACAGCCACTACCTGAGCACCCAGTCCGTGCTG
AGCAAAGACCCCAACGAGAAGCGCGATCACATGGTCCTGCTGGAGTTCCGCACCGCCGCCGGGATCACTC
TCGGCATGGACGAGCTGTACAAGTAATACCACCCAGCTTTCTTGTACAAAGTGGTACGCGTGAATTCACT
CCTCAGGTGCAGGCTGCCTATCAGAAGGTGGTGGCTGGTGTGGCCAATGCCCTGGCTCACAAATACCACT
GAGATCTTTTTCCCTCTGCCAAAAATTATGGGGACATCATGAAGCCCCTTGAGCATCTGACTTCTGGCTA
ATAAAGGAAATTTATTTTCATTGCAATAGTGTGTTGGAATTTTTTGTGTCTCTCACTCGGAAGGACATAT
GGGAGGGCAAATCATTTAAAACATCAGAATGAGTATTTGGTTTAGAGTTTGGCAACATATGCCCATATGC
TGGCTGCCATGAACAAAGGTTGGCTATAAAGAGGTCATCAGTATATGAAACAGCCCCCTGCTGTCCATTC
CTTATTCCATAGAAAAGCCTTGACTTGAGGTTAGATTTTTTTTATATTTTGTTTTGTGTTATTTTTTTCT
TTAACATCCCTAAAATTTTCCTTACATGTTTTACTAGCCAGATTTTTCCTCCTCTCCTGACTACTCCCAG
TCATAGCTGTCCCTCTTCTCTTATGGAGATCCCTCGACCTGCAGCCCAAGCTTGGCGTAATCATGGTCAT
AGCTGTTTCCTGTGTGAAATTGTTATCCGCTCACAATTCCACACAACATACGAGCCGGAAGCATAAAGTG
TAAAGCCTGGGGTGCCTAATGAGTGAGCTAACTCACATTAATTGCGTTGCGCTCACTGCCCGCTTTCCAG
TCGGGAAACCTGTCGTGCCAGCGGATCGACAGTACTAAGCTTGGTCTAATACCCAATCTCTCGTCTTATC
CAGATGTTTTATACGCCTCTGGCCCGTGTCTCAAAATCTCTGATGTTACATTGCACAAGATAAAATAATA
TCATCATGAACAATAAAACTGTCTGCTTACATAAACAGTAATACAAGGGGTGTTATGAGCCATATTCAAC
GGGAAACGTCGAGGCCGCGATTAAATTCCAACATGGATGCTGATTTATATGGGTATAAATGGGCTCGCGA
TAATGTCGGGCAATCAGGTGCGACAATCTATCGCTTGTATGGGAAGCCCGATGCGCCAGAGTTGTTTCTG
AAACATGGCAAAGGTAGCGTTGCCAATGATGTTACAGATGAGATGGTCAGACTAAACTGGCTGACGGAAT
TTATGCCTCTTCCGACCATCAAGCATTTTATCCGTACTCCTGATGATGCATGGTTACTCACCACTGCGAT
CCCCGGAAAAACAGCATTCCAGGTATTAGAAGAATATCCTGATTCAGGTGAAAATATTGTTGATGCGCTG
GCAGTGTTCCTGCGCCGGTTGCATTCGATTCCTGTTTGTAATTGTCCTTTTAACAGCGATCGCGTATTTC
GTCTCGCTCAGGCGCAATCACGAATGAATAACGGTTTGGTTGATGCGAGTGATTTTGATGACGAGCGTAA
TGGCTGGCCTGTTGAACAAGTCTGGAAAGAAATGCATAAACTTTTGCCATTCTCACCGGATTCAGTCGTC
ACTCATGGTGATTTCTCACTTGATAACCTTATTTTTGACGAGGGGAAATTAATAGGTTGTATTGATGTTG
GACGAGTCGGAATCGCAGACCGATACCAGGATCTTGCCATCCTATGGAACTGCCTCGGTGAGTTTTCTCC
TTCATTACAGAAACGGCTTTTTCAAAAATATGGTATTGATAATCCTGATATGAATAAATTGCAGTTTCAT
TTGATGCTCGATGAGTTTTTCTAATCAGAATTGGTTAATTGGTTGTAACACTGGCAGAGCATTACGCTGA
CTTGACGGGACGGCGCAAGCTCATGACCAAAATCCCTTAACGTGAGTTACGCGTCGTTCCACTGAGCGTC
AGAGGTATCACTAGTATTACAGAGGTAAGTTATAACAGTCGCCTAACCC
