>Addgene plasmid #103604 | LSB-hsa-miR-5196-3p | depositor partial sequence | sequence record 196257 | hsa-miR-5196-3p target
CTGGGAGGGAGACGAGGATGA
